>Addgene plasmid #172776 | pLBC0020 | addgene full sequence | sequence record 345947 | Addgene NGS Result
GTGGCTCTTCAGTGGACGAAAGGGCCTCGTGATACGCCTATTTTTATAGGTTAATGTCATGATAATAATG
GTTTCTTAGACGTCAGGTGGCACTTTTCGGGGAAATGTGCGCGGAACCCCTATTTGTTTATTTTTCTAAA
TACATTCAAATATGTATCCGCTCATGAGACAATAACCCTGATAAATGCTTCAATAATATTGAAAAAGGAA
GAGTATGCGCTCACGCAACTGGTCCAGAACCTTGACCGAACGCAGCGGTGGTAACGGCGCAGTGGCGGTT
TTCATGGCTTGTTATGACTGTTTTTTTTTGGGGTACAGTCTATGCCTCGGGCATCCAAGCAGCAAGCGCG
TTACGCCGTGGGTCGATGTTTGATGTTATGGAGCAGCAACGATGTTACGCAGCAGGGCAGTCGCCCTAAA
ACAAAGTTAAACATCATGAGGGAAGCGGTGATCGCCGAAGTATCGACTCAACTATCAGAGGTAGTTGGCG
TCATCGAGCGCCATCTCGAACCGACGTTGCTGGCCGTACATTTGTACGGCTCCGCAGTGGATGGCGGCCT
GAAGCCACACAGCGATATTGATTTGCTGGTTACGGTGACCGTAAGGCTTGATGAAACAACGCGGCGAGCT
TTGATCAACGACCTTTTGGAAACTTCGGCTTCCCCTGGAGAGAGCGAGATTCTCCGCGCTGTAGAAGTCA
CCATTGTTGTGCACGACGACATCATTCCGTGGCGTTATCCAGCTAAGCGCGAACTGCAATTTGGAGAATG
GCAGCGCAATGACATTCTTGCAGGTATCTTCGAGCCAGCCACGATCGACATTGATCTGGCTATCTTGCTG
ACAAAAGCAAGAGAACATAGCGTTGCCTTGGTAGGTCCAGCGGCGGAGGAACTCTTTGATCCGGTTCCTG
AACAGGATCTATTTGAGGCGCTAAATGAAACCTTAACGCTATGGAACTCGCCGCCCGACTGGGCTGGCGA
TGAGCGAAATGTAGTGCTTACGTTGTCCCGCATTTGGTACAGCGCAGTAACCGGCAAAATCGCGCCGAAG
GATGTCGCTGCCGACTGGGCAATGGAGCGCCTGCCGGCCCAGTATCAGCCCGTCATACTTGAAGCTAGAC
AGGCTTATCTTGGACAAGAAGAAGATCGCTTGGCCTCGCGCGCAGATCAGTTGGAAGAATTTGTCCATTA
CGTAAAAGGCGAGATCACCAAGGTAGTCGGCAAATAACTGTCAGACCAAGTTTACTCATATATACTTTAG
ATTGATTTAAAACTTCATTTTTAATTTAAAAGGATCTAGGTGAAGATCCTTTTTGATAATCTCATGACCA
AAATCCCTTAACGTGAGTTTTCGTTCCACTGAGCGTCAGACCCCGTAGAAAAGATCAAAGGATCTTCTTG
AGATCCTTTTTTTCTGCGCGTAATCTGCTGCTTGCAAACAAAAAAACCACCGCTACCAGCGGTGGTTTGT
TTGCCGGATCAAGAGCTACCAACTCTTTTTCCGAAGGTAACTGGCTTCAGCAGAGCGCAGATACCAAATA
CTGTTCTTCTAGTGTAGCCGTAGTTAGGCCACCACTTCAAGAACTCTGTAGCACCGCCTACATACCTCGC
TCTGCTAATCCTGTTACCAGTGGCTGCTGCCAGTGGCGATAAGTCGTGTCTTACCGGGTTGGACTCAAGA
CGATAGTTACCGGATAAGGCGCAGCGGTCGGGCTGAACGGGGGGTTCGTGCACACAGCCCAGCTTGGAGC
GAACGACCTACACCGAACTGAGATACCTACAGCGTGAGCTATGAGAAAGCGCCACGCTTCCCGAAGGGAG
AAAGGCGGACAGGTATCCGGTAAGCGGCAGGGTCGGAACAGGAGAGCGCACGAGGGAGCTTCCAGGGGGA
AACGCCTGGTATCTTTATAGTCCTGTCGGGTTTCGCCACCTCTGACTTGAGCGTCGATTTTTGTGATGCT
CGTCAGGGGGGCGGAGCCTATGGAAAAACGCCAGCAACGCGGCCTTTTTACGGTTCCTGGCCTTTTGCTG
GCCTTTTGCTCACATGTTCTTTCCTGCGTTATCCCCTGATTCTGTGGATAACCGTATTACCGCCTTTGAG
TGAGCTGATACCGCTCGCCGCAGCCGAACGACCGAGCGCAGCGAGTCAGTGAGCGAGGAAGCGGAAGAGC
GCCCAATACGCAAACCGCCTCTCCCCGCGCGTTGGCCGATTCATTAATCACTCTGTGGTCTCACCATGGG
AAAAACTTCGGGAGCGAAACAGGCGACTGTGGTGGTCGCAGCGATGGCGTTAGGATGGTTAGCCATAGAG
ATCGCTTTCAAGCCTTTCCTCGATAAATTCCGCTCCTCAATCGACAAATCTGACCCAACCAAAGACCCCG
ATGACTTCGACACCGCCGCTACTGCAACCACATCCAAAGAGGGTTTAATGTGAGACCACGAA
Features (pLannotate 1.2.2; 7 found; start..end, strand, type, name):
    110..214     +  promoter       AmpR promoter: bla
    205..285     -  CDS            int (fragment): INT2_ECOLX - Protein inferred from homology: Swiss-Prot protein existence level 3. Putative integrase believed to be involved in the insertion of antibiotic resistance genes into plasmids and transposons. From Escherichia coli.
    373..429     +  CDS            GmR (fragment): gentamycin acetyltransferase; aacC1; confers resistance to gentamycin
    436..1224    +  CDS            aadA: S3AD_ECOLX - Experimental evidence at protein level: Swiss-Prot protein existence level 1. Mediates bacterial resistance to the antibiotics streptomycin and spectinomycin. From Escherichia coli.
   1398..1986    +  rep_origin     ori: high-copy-number ColE1/pMB1/pBR322/pUC origin of replication
   2169..2218    +  CDS            lacI (fragment): lac repressor; lacI; The lac repressor binds to the lac operator to inhibit transcription in E. coli. This inhibition can be relieved by adding lactose or isopropyl-β-D-thiogalactopyranoside (IPTG).
   2236..2427    +  CDS            OEP7: OEP7_ARATH - Experimental evidence at protein level: Swiss-Prot protein existence level 1. From Arabidopsis thaliana (Mouse-ear cress).
