[The description below was written by a language model from this plasmid's Addgene catalogue record and pLannotate feature annotations shown in this document.]
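Description:
pLBC0020 is a small (about 2.4 kb) Level 0 module plasmid from the MoBiFC toolkit, a modular bimolecular fluorescence complementation system built for analysing chloroplast protein-protein interactions in plants. It is based on the pAGM1276 backbone, a Level 0 acceptor from the hierarchical modular cloning (MoClo/Golden Gate-style) system, and is classed as a synthetic biology vector. It is maintained in E. coli through a high-copy ColE1/pUC-type origin and selected with spectinomycin. Resistance comes from an aadA streptomycin/spectinomycin adenylyltransferase gene downstream of a bla-type promoter. The short integrase, gentamicin acetyltransferase and lacI fragments annotated around the marker and insert appear to be remnants of the backbone's construction rather than functional genes.

The payload is the coding sequence of OEP7, a chloroplast outer envelope membrane protein from Arabidopsis thaliana, recorded as unmutated and annotated as a roughly 190 nt CDS. The "NT1" designation marks it as an N-terminal tag position part, so OEP7 is intended to be fused upstream of another coding module, plausibly to anchor the fusion partner at the chloroplast outer envelope. The record does not spell out this rationale. As is usual for a Level 0 part, the plasmid has no annotated plant promoter, terminator or reporter, and it is not an expression construct in its own right. It serves instead as a stored, sequence-verified building block to be combined with promoter, split fluorescent protein, gene-of-interest and terminator modules into higher-level transcription units for BiFC assays. The flanking cloning sites and fusion overhangs are not given in the record.
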