Addgene plasmid #172776: pLBC0020
Purpose: Level 0 module containing NT1_OEP7
Depositing lab: Benjamin Field. Depositing organization: CNRS DR12, Delegation Provence et Corse. Publication: MoBiFC: development of a modular bimolecular fluorescence complementation toolkit for the analysis of chloroplast protein-protein interactions. Velay F, Soula M, Mehrez M, Belbachir C, D'Alessandro S, Laloi C, Crete P, Field B. Plant Methods. 2022 May 26;18(1):69. doi: 10.1186/s13007-022-00902-1. PubMed 35619173.
Backbone
  Vector backbone: pAGM1276
  Backbone manufacturer: Engler et al. 2014
  Vector type: Synthetic Biology
Growth in bacteria
  Bacterial resistance: Spectinomycin, 50 μg/mL
  Growth temperature: 37°C
  Growth strain: DH5alpha
  Copy number: High Copy
Gene/Insert
  Gene/Insert name: CDS of chloroplast outer envelope membrane protein OEP7
  Species: A. thaliana (mustard weed)
  Mutation: no
  Cloning method: Restriction Enzyme; 5′ cloning site Unknown (unknown if destroyed)
Terms and licenses: Academic/Nonprofit Terms; Industry Terms: Not Available to Industry
Depositor comments: Please visit https://www.biorxiv.org/content/10.1101/2021.03.01.433373v1 for bioRxiv preprint.
How to cite: pLBC0020 was a gift from Benjamin Field (Addgene plasmid # 172776 ; http://n2t.net/addgene:172776 ; RRID:Addgene_172776)
